Addgene plasmid #114005: psgRNA
Purpose: express sgRNA. ColE1, Kan
Depositing lab: David Bikard. Depositing organization: Institut Pasteur. Publication: A CRISPRi screen in E. coli reveals sequence-specific toxicity of dCas9. Cui L, Vigouroux A, Rousset F, Varet H, Khanna V, Bikard D. Nat Commun. 2018 May 15;9(1):1912. doi: 10.1038/s41467-018-04209-5. PubMed 29765036.
Backbone
  Vector backbone: pUC19
Growth in bacteria
  Bacterial resistance: Kanamycin, 50 μg/mL
  Growth temperature: 37°C
  Growth strain: MG1655
  Copy number: High Copy
Gene/Insert
  Gene/Insert name: gRNA
  gRNA/shRNA sequence: TGAGACCAGTCTAGGTCTCG
  Species: Synthetic; E. coli
  Promoter: BBa_J23119
  Cloning method: Gateway Cloning
  Sequencing primers: 5′ GCTAGGAGGTGACTGAAGTAT; 3′ TTTGATGCCTCTAGCACGCG
Terms and licenses: Academic/Nonprofit Terms; Industry Terms: Not Available to Industry
How to cite: psgRNA was a gift from David Bikard (Addgene plasmid # 114005 ; http://n2t.net/addgene:114005 ; RRID:Addgene_114005)
