[The description below was written by a language model from this plasmid's Addgene catalogue record and pLannotate feature annotations shown in this document.]
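Description:
psgRNA is a small (about 2.5 kb) bacterial plasmid for constitutive expression of a single guide RNA in Escherichia coli. The record lists pUC19 as the backbone. It replicates from a high-copy ColE1/pUC-type origin and is selected with kanamycin through a neo (nptII) aminoglycoside phosphotransferase gene. This gene is followed by the phage lambda t0 terminator. A short fragment annotated as Tn5 transposase lies next to the resistance gene and is most likely a remnant of the Tn5-derived kanamycin cassette rather than a functional element. A partial lambda cos site is also annotated, but the record gives no role for it.

The payload is a compact sgRNA transcription unit. The strong constitutive synthetic promoter BBa_J23119, in the variant ending with a SpeI site, sits just upstream of a 20-nt spacer position. This is followed by the Streptococcus pyogenes Cas9 guide RNA scaffold. Because the plasmid is circular, the rrnB T1 terminator annotated near the start of the sequence lies just downstream of the scaffold and presumably terminates the guide transcript. The recorded spacer is listed as synthetic and appears to be a placeholder into which user-defined targeting sequences are cloned. The catalogue lists the cloning method as Gateway, yet no att recombination sites appear in the feature table, so the actual cloning strategy is not settled by the record.

The plasmid encodes no Cas9 or dCas9, so the nuclease or repressor must be supplied by the host strain or by another vector. The associated publication describes a CRISPRi screen in E. coli, which is consistent with use of psgRNA to deliver individual guides or guide libraries for dCas9-mediated gene repression.
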