Features (pLannotate 1.2.2; 8 found; start..end, strand, type, name):
     49..135     +  terminator     rrnB T1 terminator: Escherichia coli rrnB; transcription terminator T1 from the E. coli rrnB gene
    150..373     -  misc_feature   cos (fragment): lambda cos site; allows packaging into phage lambda particles
    520..1108    -  rep_origin     ori: high-copy-number ColE1/pMB1/pBR322/pUC origin of replication
   1196..1290    -  terminator     lambda t0 terminator: transcription terminator from phage lambda
   1324..2115    -  CDS            neo: KKA2_KLEPN - Also known as kan, nptII. Experimental evidence at protein level: Swiss-Prot protein existence level 1. Resistance to kanamycin, neomycin, paromomycin, ribostamycin, butirosin and gentamicin B. From Klebsiella pneumoniae.
   2147..2266    -  CDS            tnpA (fragment): TN5P_ECOLX - Also known as tnp. Experimental evidence at protein level: Swiss-Prot protein existence level 1. Mediates transposition of transposon Tn5 by a 'cut and paste' mechanism. First, the monomeric transposase binds the 19 bp inverted DNA repeats flanking the transposon. Then, dimerization of the DNA- bound transposase creates a synaptic DNA complex. After nicking of the first DNA strand, excision of the transposon proceeds through a series of intermediates. The transposase then mediates the insertion of the transposon at a new site by strand transfer. The activity of the wild- type tran
   2386..2420    +  promoter       J23119(SpeI) promoter: bacterial promoter (Registry of Standard Biological Parts BBa J23119) modified to end with an SpeI site
   2441..2516    +  misc_RNA       gRNA scaffold: guide RNA scaffold for the Streptococcus pyogenes CRISPR/Cas9 system
>Addgene plasmid #114005 | psgRNA | addgene full sequence | sequence record 235209 | Addgene NGS Result
TGCAGCGCGATCGTAATCAGGATCCCATGGTACGCGTGCTAGAGGCATCAAATAAAACGAAAGGCTCAGT
CGAAAGACTGGGCCTTTCGTTTTATCTGTTGTTTGTCGGTGAACGCTCTCCTGAGTAGGACAAATCCGCC
GCCCTAGACCCTCCACGCACGTTGTGATATGTAGATGATAATCATTATCACTTTACGGGTCCTTTCCGGT
GATCCGACAGGTTACGGGGCGGCGACCTCGCGGGTTTTCGCTATTTATGAAAATTTTCCGGTTTAAGGCG
TTTCCGTTCTTCTTCGTCATAACTTAATGTTTTTATTTAAAATACCCTCTGAAAAGAAAGGAAACGACAG
GTGCTGAAAGCGAGGCTTTTTGGGGCGTTCGGCTGCGGCGAGCGGTATCAGCTCACTCAAAGGCGGTAAT
ACGGTTATCCACAGAATCAGGGGATAACGCAGGAAAGAACATGTGAGCAAAAGGCCAGCAAAAGGCCAGG
AACCGTAAAAAGGCCGCGTTGCTGGCGTTTTTCCATAGGCTCCGCCCCCCTGACGAGCATCACAAAAATC
GACGCTCAAGTCAGAGGTGGCGAAACCCGACAGGACTATAAAGATACCAGGCGTTTCCCCCTGGAAGCTC
CCTCGTGCGCTCTCCTGTTCCGACCCTGCCGCTTACCGGATACCTGTCCGCCTTTCTCCCTTCGGGAAGC
GTGGCGCTTTCTCATAGCTCACGCTGTAGGTATCTCAGTTCGGTGTAGGTCGTTCGCTCCAAGCTGGGCT
GTGTGCACGAACCCCCCGTTCAGCCCGACCGCTGCGCCTTATCCGGTAACTATCGTCTTGAGTCCAACCC
GGTAAGACACGACTTATCGCCACTGGCAGCAGCCACTGGTAACAGGATTAGCAGAGCGAGGTATGTAGGC
GGTGCTACAGAGTTCTTGAAGTGGTGGCCTAACTACGGCTACACTAGAAGGACAGTATTTGGTATCTGCG
CTCTGCTGAAGCCAGTTACCTTCGGAAAAAGAGTTGGTAGCTCTTGATCCGGCAAACAAACCACCGCTGG
TAGCGGTGGTTTTTTTGTTTGCAAGCAGCAGATTACGCGCAGAAAAAAAGGATCTCAAGAAGATCCTTTG
ATCTTTTCTACGGGGTCTGACGCTCAGTGGAACGAAAACTCACGTTAAGGGATTTTGGTCATGACTAGTG
CTTGGATTCTCACCAATAAAAAACGCCCGGCGGCAACCGAGCGTTCTGAACAAATCCAGATGGAGTTCTG
AGGTCATTACTGGATCTATCAACAGGAGTCCAAGCGAGCTCTCGAACCCCAGAGTCCCGCTCAGAAGAAC
TCGTCAAGAAGGCGATAGAAGGCGATGCGCTGCGAATCGGGAGCGGCGATACCGTAAAGCACGAGGAAGC
GGTCAGCCCATTCGCCGCCAAGCTCTTCAGCAATATCACGGGTAGCCAACGCTATGTCCTGATAGCGGTC
CGCCACACCCAGCCGGCCACAGTCGATGAATCCAGAAAAGCGGCCATTTTCCACCATGATATTCGGCAAG
CAGGCATCGCCATGGGTCACGACGAGATCCTCGCCGTCGGGCATGCGCGCCTTGAGCCTGGCGAACAGTT
CGGCTGGCGCGAGCCCCTGATGCTCTTCGTCCAGATCATCCTGATCGACAAGACCGGCTTCCATCCGAGT
ACGTGCTCGCTCGATGCGATGTTTCGCTTGGTGGTCGAATGGGCAGGTAGCCGGATCAAGCGTATGCAGC
CGCCGCATTGCATCAGCCATGATGGATACTTTCTCGGCAGGAGCAAGGTGAGATGACAGGAGATCCTGCC
CCGGCACTTCGCCCAATAGCAGCCAGTCCCTTCCCGCTTCAGTGACAACGTCGAGCACAGCTGCGCAAGG
AACGCCCGTCGTGGCCAGCCACGATAGCCGCGCTGCCTCGTCCTGCAGTTCATTCAGGGCACCGGACAGG
TCGGTCTTGACAAAAAGAACCGGGCGCCCCTGCGCTGACAGCCGGAACACGGCGGCATCAGAGCAGCCGA
TTGTCTGTTGTGCCCAGTCATAGCCGAATAGCCTCTCCACCCAAGCGGCCGGAGAACCTGCGTGCAATCC
ATCTTGTTCAATCATGCGAAACGATCCTCATCCTGTCTCTTGATCAGATCTTGATCCCCTGCGCCATCAG
ATCCTTGGCGGCAAGAAAGCCATCCAGTTTACTTTGCAGGGCTTCCCAACCTTACCAGAGGGCGCCCCAG
CTGGCAATTCCGACGTCTAAGAAACCATTATTATCATGACATTAACCTATAAAAATAGGCGTATCACGAG
GCCCTTTCGTCTTCGGGCCCATTAAGTTCTGTGCTAGGAGGTGACTGAAGTATATTTTAGGAATTCTAAA
GATCTTTGACAGCTAGCTCAGTCCTAGGTATAATACTAGTTGAGACCAGTCTAGGTCTCGGTTTTAGAGC
TAGAAATAGCAAGTTAAAATAAGGCTAGTCCGTTATCAACTTGAAAAAGTGGCACCGAGTCGGTGCTTTT
TTTGGTAG
